>Addgene plasmid #61606 | pET28a-tdTomato-CNA35 | depositor full sequence | sequence record 100439 | pET28a-tdTomato-CNA35 sequence 7724 bps
TGGCGAATGGG
[124 nt withheld, positions 12-135]
C
[91 nt withheld, positions 137-227]
A
[49 nt withheld, positions 229-277]
CCTTTGACGTTGGAGTCCACGTTCTTT
[37 nt withheld, positions 305-341]
ACCCTATCTCGGTCTATTCTTTTGATTTATAAGGGATTTTGCCGATTTCGGCCTATTGGTTAAAAAATGA
GCTGATTTAACAAAAATTTAACGCGAATTTTAACAAAATATTAACGTTTACAATTTCAGGTGGCACTTTT
CGGGGAAATGTGCGCGGAACCCCTATTTGTTTATTTTTCTAAATACATTCAAATATGTATCCGCTCATGA
ATTAATTCTTAGAAAAACTCATCGAGCATCAAATGAAACTGCAATTTATTCATATCAGGATTATCAATAC
CATATTTTTGAAAAAGCCGTTTCTGTAATGAAGGAGAAAACTCACCGAGGCAGTTCCATAGGATGGCAAG
ATCCTGGTATCGGTCTGCGATTCCGACTCGTCCAACATCAATACAACCTATTAATTTCCCCTCGTCAAAA
ATAAGGTTATCAAGTGAGAAATCACCATGAGTGACGACTGAATCCGGTGAGAATGGCAAAAGTTTATGCA
TTTCTTTCCAGACTTGTTCAACAGGCCAGCCATTACGCTCGTCATCAAAATCACTCGCATCAACCAAACC
GTTATTCATTCGTGATTGCGCCTGAGCGAGACGAAATACGCGATCGCTGTTAAAAGGACAATTACAAACA
GGAATCGAATGCAACCGGCGCAGGAACACTGCCAGCGCATCAACAATATTTTCACCTGAATCAGGATATT
CTTCTAATACCTGGAATGCTGTTTTCCCGGGGATCGCAGTGGTGAGTAACCATGCATCATCAGGAGTACG
GATAAAATGCTTGATGGTCGGAAGAGGCATAAATTCCGTCAGCCAGTTTAGTCTGACCATCTCATCTGTA
ACATCATTGGCAACGCTACCTTTGCCATGTTTCAGAAACAACTCTGGCGCATCGGGCTTCCCATACAATC
GATAGATTGTCGCACCTGATTGCCCGACATTATCGCGAGCCCATTTATACCCATATAAATCAGCATCCAT
GTTGGAATTTAATCGCGGCCTAGAGCAAGACGTTTCCCGTTGAATATGGCTCATAACACCCCTTGTATTA
CTGTTTATGTAAGCAGACAGTTTTATTGTTCATGACCAAAATCCCTTAACGTGAGTTTTCGTTCCACTGA
GCGTCAGACCCCGTAGAAAAGATCAAAGGATCTTCTTGAGATCCTTTTTTTCTGCGCGTAATCTGCTGCT
TGCAAACAAAAAAACCACCGCTACCAGCGGTGGTTTGTTTGCCGGATCAAGAGCTACCAACTCTTTTTCC
GAAGGTAACTGGCTTCAGCAGAGCGCAGATACCAAATACTGTCCTTCTAGTGTAGCCGTAGTTAGGCCAC
CACTTCAAGAACTCTGTAGCACCGCCTACATACCTCGCTCTGCTAATCCTGTTACCAGTGGCTGCTGCCA
GTGGCGATAAGTCGTGTCTTACCGGGTTGGACTCAAGACGATAGTTACCGGATAAGGCGCAGCGGTCGGG
CTGAACGGGGGGTTCGTGCACACAGCCCAGCTTGGAGCGAACGACCTACACCGAACTGAGATACCTACAG
CGTGAGCTATGAGAAAGCGCCACGCTTCCCGAAGGGAGAAAGGCGGACAGGTATCCGGTAAGCGGCAGGG
TCGGAACAGGAGAGCGCACGAGGGAGCTTCCAGGGGGAAACGCCTGGTATCTTTATAGTCCTGTCGGGTT
TCGCCACCTCTGACTTGAGCGTCGATTTTTGTGATGCTCGTCAGGGGGGCGGAGCCTATGGAAAAACGCC
AGCAACGCGGCCTTTTTACGGTTCCTGGCCTTTTGCTGGCCTTTTGCTCACATGTTCTTTCCTGCGTTAT
CCCCTGATTCTGTGGATAACCGTATTACCGCCTTTGAGTGAGCTGATACCGCTCGCCGCAGCCGAACGAC
CGAGCGCAGCGAGTCAGTGAGCGAGGAAGCGGAAGAGCGCCTGATGCGGTATTTTCTCCTTACGCATCTG
TGCGGTATTTCACACCGCATATATGGTGCACTCTCAGTACAATCTGCTCTGATGCCGCATAGTTAAGCCA
GTATACACTCCGCTATCGCTACGTGACTGGGTCATGGCTGCGCCCCGACACCCGCCAACACCCGCTGACG
CGCCCTGACGGGCTTGTCTGCTCCCGGCATCCGCTTACAGACAAGCTGTGACCGTCTCCGGGAGCTGCAT
GTGTCAGAGGTTTTCACCGTCATCACCGAAACGCGCGAGGCAGCTGCGGTAAAGCTCATCAGCGTGGTCG
TGAAGCGATTCACAGATGTCTGCCTGTTCATCCGCGTCCAGCTCGTTGAGTTTCTCCAGAAGCGTTAATG
TCTGGCTTCTGATAAAGCGGGCCATGTTAAGGGCGGTTTTTTCCTGTTTGGTCACTGATGCCTCCGTGTA
AGGGGGATTTCTGTTCATGGGGGTAATGATACCGATGAAACGAGAGAGGATGCTCACGATACGGGTTACT
GATGATGAACATGCCCGGTTACTGGAACGTTGTGAGGGTAAACAACTGGCGGTATGGATGCGGCGGGACC
AGAGAAAAATCACTCAGGGTCAATGCCAGCGCTTCGTTAATACAGATGTAGGTGTTCCACAGGGTAGCCA
GCAGCATCCTGCGATGCAGATCCGGAACATAATGGTGCAGGGCGCTGACTTCCGCGTTTCCAGACTTTAC
GAAACACGGAAACCGAAGACCATTCATGTTGTTGCTCAGGTCGCAGACGTTTTGCAGCAGCAGTCGCTTC
ACGTTCGCTCGCGTATCGGTGATTCATTCTGCTAACCAGTAAGGCAACCCCGCCAGCCTAGCCGGGTCCT
CAACGACAGGAGCACGATCATGCGCACCCGTGGGGCCGCCATGCCGGCGATAATGGCCTGCTTCTCGCCG
AAACGTTTGGTGGCGGGACCAGTGACGAAGGCTTGAGCGAGGGCGTGCAAGATTCCGAATACCGCAAGCG
ACAGGCCGATCATCGTCGCGCTCCAGCGAAAGCGGTCCTCGCCGAAAATGACCCAGAGCGCTGCCGGCAC
CTGTCCTACGAGTTGCATGATAAAGAAGACAGTCATAAGTGCGGCGACGATAGTCATGCCCCGCGCCCAC
CGGAAGGAGCTGACTGGGTTGAAGGCTCTCAAGGGCATCGGTCGAGATCCCGGTGCCTAATGAGTGAGCT
AACTTACATTAATTGCGTTGCGCTCACTGCCCGCTTTCCAGTCGGGAAACCTGTCGTGCCAGCTGCATTA
ATGAATCGGCCAACGCGCGGGGAGAGGCGGTTTGCGTATTGGGCGCCAGGGTGGTTTTTCTTTTCACCAG
TGAGACGGGCAACAGCTGATTGCCCTTCACCGCCTGGCCCTGAGAGAGTTGCAGCAAGCGGTCCACGCTG
GTTTGCCCCAGCAGGCGAAAATCCTGTTTGATGGTGGTTAACGGCGGGATATAACATGAGCTGTCTTCGG
TATCGTCGTATCCCACTACCGAGATATCCGCACCAACGCGCAGCCCGGACTCGGTAATGGCGCGCATTGC
GCCCAGCGCCATCTGATCGTTGGCAACCAGCATCGCAGTGGGAACGATGCCCTCATTCAGCATTTGCATG
GTTTGTTGAAAACCGGACATGGCACTCCAGTCGCCTTCCCGTTCCGCTATCGGCTGAATTTGATTGCGAG
TGAGATATTTATGCCAGCCAGCCAGACGCAGACGCGCCGAGACAGAACTTAATGGGCCCGCTAACAGCGC
GATTTGCTGGTGACCCAATGCGACCAGATGCTCCACGCCCAGTCGCGTACCGTCTTCATGGGAGAAAATA
ATACTGTTGATGGGTGTCTGGTCAGAGACATCAAGAAATAACGCCGGAACATTAGTGCAGGCAGCTTCCA
CAGCAATGGCATCCTGGTCATCCAGCGGATAGTTAATGATCAGCCCACTGACGCGTTGCGCGAGAAGATT
GTGCACCGCCGCTTTACAGGCTTCGACGCCGCTTCGTTCTACCATCGACACCACCACGCTGGCACCCAGT
TGATCGGCGCGAGATTTAATCGCCGCGACAATTTGCGACGGCGCGTGCAGGGCCAGACTGGAGGTGGCAA
CGCCAATCAGCAACGACTGTTTGCCCGCCAGTTGTTGTGCCACGCGGTTGGGAATGTAATTCAGCTCCGC
CATCGCCGCTTCCACTTTTTCCCGCGTTTTCGCAGAAACGTGGCTGGCCTGGTTCACCACGCGGGAAACG
GTCTGATAAGAGACACCGGCATACTCTGCGACATCGTATAACGTTACTGGTTTCACATTCACCACCCTGA
ATTGACTCTCTTCCGGGCGCTATCATGCCATACCGCGAAAGGTTTTGCGCCATTCGATGGTGTCCGGGAT
CTCGACGCTCTCCCTTATGCGACTCCTGCATTAGGAAGCAGCCCAGTAGTAGGTTGAGGCCGTTGAGCAC
CGCCGCCGCAAGGAATGGTGCATGCAAGGAGATGGCGCCCAACAGTCCCCCGGCCACGGGGCCTGCCACC
ATACCCACGCCGAAACAAGCGCTCATGAGCCCGAAGTGGCGAGCCCGATCTTCCCCATCGGTGATGTCGG
CGATATAGGCGCCAGCAACCGCACCTGTGGCGCCGGTGATGCCGGCCACGATGCGTCCGGCGTAGAGGAT
CGAGATCTCGATCCCGCGAAATTAATACGACTCACTATAGGGGAATTGTGAGCGGATAACAATTCCCCTC
TAGAAATAATTTTGTTTAACTTTAAGAAGGAGATATACCATGGGCAGCAGCCATCATCATCATCATCACA
GCAGCGGCCTGGTGCCGCGCGGCAGCCATATGGCTAGCGAGGTCGATGGTATGGTGAGCAAGGGCGAGGA
GGTCATCAAAGAGTTCATGCGCTTCAAGGTGCGCATGGAGGGCTCCATGAACGGCCACGAGTTCGAGATC
GAGGGCGAGGGCGAGGGCCGCCCCTACGAGGGCACCCAGACCGCCAAGCTGAAGGTGACCAAGGGCGGCC
CCCTGCCCTTCGCCTGGGACATCCTGTCCCCCCAGTTCATGTACGGCTCCAAGGCGTACGTGAAGCACCC
CGCCGACATCCCCGATTACAAGAAGCTGTCCTTCCCCGAGGGCTTCAAGTGGGAGCGCGTGATGAACTTC
GAGGACGGCGGTCTGGTGACCGTGACCCAGGACTCCTCCCTGCAGGACGGCACGCTGATCTACAAGGTGA
AGATGCGCGGCACCAACTTCCCCCCCGACGGCCCCGTAATGCAGAAGAAGACCATGGGCTGGGAGGCCTC
CACCGAGCGCCTGTACCCCCGCGACGGCGTGCTGAAGGGCGAGATCCACCAGGCCCTGAAGCTGAAGGAC
GGCGGCCACTACCTGGTGGAGTTCAAGACCATCTACATGGCCAAGAAGCCCGTGCAACTGCCCGGCTACT
ACTACGTGGACACCAAGCTGGACATCACCTCCCACAACGAGGACTACACCATCGTGGAACAGTACGAGCG
CTCCGAGGGCCGCCACCACCTGTTCCTGGGGCATGGCACCGGCAGCACCGGCAGCGGCAGCTCCGGCACC
GCCTCCTCCGAGGACAACAACATGGCCGTCATCAAAGAGTTCATGCGCTTCAAGGTGCGCATGGAGGGCT
CCATGAACGGCCACGAGTTCGAGATCGAGGGCGAGGGCGAGGGCCGCCCCTACGAGGGCACCCAGACCGC
CAAGCTGAAGGTGACCAAGGGCGGCCCCCTGCCCTTCGCCTGGGACATCCTGTCCCCCCAGTTCATGTAC
GGCTCCAAGGCGTACGTGAAGCACCCCGCCGACATCCCCGATTACAAGAAGCTGTCCTTCCCCGAGGGCT
TCAAGTGGGAGCGCGTGATGAACTTCGAGGACGGCGGTCTGGTGACCGTGACCCAGGACTCCTCCCTGCA
GGACGGCACGCTGATCTACAAGGTGAAGATGCGCGGCACCAACTTCCCCCCCGACGGCCCCGTAATGCAG
AAGAAGACCATGGGCTGGGAGGCCTCCACCGAGCGCCTGTACCCCCGCGACGGCGTGCTGAAGGGCGAGA
TCCACCAGGCCCTGAAGCTGAAGGACGGCGGCCACTACCTGGTGGAGTTCAAGACCATCTACATGGCCAA
GAAGCCCGTGCAACTGCCCGGCTACTACTACGTGGACACCAAGCTGGACATCACCTCCCACAACGAGGAC
TACACCATCGTGGAACAGTACGAGCGCTCCGAGGGCCGCCACCACCTGTTCCTGTACGGCATGGACGAGC
TGTACAAGGAATTCCACGGATCCGCACGAGATATTTCATCAACGAATGTTACAGATTTAACTGTATCACC
GTCTAAGATAGAAGATGGTGGTAAAACGACAGTAAAAATGACGTTCGACGATAAAAATGGAAAAATACAA
AATGGTGACATGATTAAAGTGGCATGGCCGACAAGCGGTACAGTAAAGATAGAGGGTTATAGTAAAACAG
TACCATTAACTGTTAAAGGTGAACAGGTGGGTCAAGCAGTTATTACACCAGACGGTGCAACAATTACATT
CAATGATAAAGTAGAAAAATTAAGTGATGTTTCGGGATTTGCAGAATTTGAAGTACAAGGAAGAAATTTA
ACGCAAACAAATACTTCAGATGACAAAGTAGCTACGATAACATCTGGGAATAAATCAACGAATGTTACGG
TTCATAAAAGTGAAGCGGGAACAAGTAGTGTTTTCTATTATAAAACGGGAGATATGCTACCAGAAGATAC
GACACATGTACGATGGTTTTTAAATATTAACAATGAAAAAAGTTATGTATCGAAAGATATTACTATAAAG
GATCAGATTCAAGGTGGACAGCAGTTAGATTTAAGCACATTAAACATTAATGTGACAGGTACACATAGCA
ATTATTATAGTGGACAAAGTGCAATTACTGATTTTGAAAAAGCCTTTCCAGGTTCTAAAATAACTGTTGA
TAATACGAAGAACACAATTGATGTAACAATTCCACAAGGCTATGGGTCATATAATAGTTTTTCAATTAAC
TACAAAACCAAAATTACGAATGAACAGCAAAAAGAGTTTGTTAATAATTCACAAGCTTGGTATCAAGAGC
ATGGTAAGGAAGAAGTGAACGGGAAATCATTTAATCATACTGTGCACAATATTAATGCTAATGCCGGTAT
TGAAGGTACTGTAAAAGGTGAATTAAAAGTTTTAAAACAGGATAAAGATACCAAGGCTTCAGTCGACCTG
TAAGGCATTGCTCGAGCACCACCACCACCACCACTGAGATCCGGCTGCTAACAAAGCCCGAAAGGAAGCT
GAGTTGGCTGCTGCCACCGCTGAGCAATAACTAGCATAACCCCTTGGGGCCTCTAAACGGGTCTTGAGGG
GTTTTTTGCTGAAAGGAGGAACTATATCCGGAT
Features (pLannotate 1.2.2; 22 found; start..end, strand, type, name):
     12..467     +  rep_origin     f1 ori (sequence partly withheld): f1 bacteriophage origin of replication; arrow indicates direction of (+) strand synthesis
    494..551     +  promoter       AmpR promoter (fragment): bla
    560..1375    -  CDS            KanR: aminoglycoside phosphotransferase; aph(3')-Ia; confers resistance to kanamycin in bacteria or G418 (Geneticin®) in eukaryotes
   1497..2085    +  rep_origin     ori: high-copy-number ColE1/pMB1/pBR322/pUC origin of replication
   2271..2413    -  misc_feature   bom: basis of mobility region from pBR322
   2515..2706    -  CDS            rop: Rop protein, which maintains plasmids at low copy number; rop
   2723..3103    +  CDS            YPB1_ECOLX: Protein predicted: Swiss-Prot protein existence level 4. From Escherichia coli.
   3175..3466    -  CDS            TcR (fragment): tetracycline efflux protein; tet; confers resistance to tetracycline
   3481..3502    -  protein_bind   CAP binding site: CAP binding activates transcription in the presence of cAMP. E. coli catabolite activator protein
   3515..4597    -  CDS            lacI: lac repressor; lacI; The lac repressor binds to the lac operator to inhibit transcription in E. coli. This inhibition can be relieved by adding lactose or isopropyl-β-D-thiogalactopyranoside (IPTG).
   4598..4675    -  promoter       lacI promoter: lacI
   4683..4962    -  CDS            TcR (fragment): tetracycline efflux protein; tet; confers resistance to tetracycline
   4984..5002    +  promoter       T7 promoter: promoter for bacteriophage T7 RNA polymerase
   5003..5027    +  protein_bind   lac operator: The lac repressor binds to the lac operator to inhibit transcription in E. coli. This inhibition can be relieved by adding lactose or isopropyl-β-D-thiogalactopyranoside (IPTG). lac repressor encoded by lacI
   5042..5064    +  RBS            RBS: efficient ribosome binding site from bacteriophage T7 gene 10 (Olins and Rangwala, 1989)
   5083..5099    +  CDS            capTEV™ (fragment): composite tag for in vivo biotinylation, TEV protease cleavage, and 6xHis tagging
   5110..5127    +  CDS            thrombin site: thrombin recognition and cleavage site
   5152..6579    +  CDS            tdTomato: tdTomato is a basic (constitutively fluorescent) orange fluorescent protein published in 2004, derived from Discosoma sp.. It is reported to be a somewhat slowly-maturing tandem dimer with low acid sensitivity.
   6592..7545    +  CDS            cna (fragment): CNA_STAAU - Experimental evidence at protein level: Swiss-Prot protein existence level 1. Collagen-binding adhesin that mediates bacterial adherence to collagenous tissues such as cartilage (PubMed:8218209). Participates in the infectious process by acting as a virulence factor in many different animal models of staphylococcal infections including arthritis, endocarditis and keratitis (PubMed:10816547, PubMed:15181582). Inhibits the activation of the classical complement pathway by interacting with host C1q and interfering with the association between host C1r with C1q (PubMed:23720782). From
   7568..7585    +  CDS            9xHis (fragment): 9xHis affinity tag
   7595..7644    +  CDS            SET1 (fragment): solubility-enhancement tag derived from T7 phage gene 10B
   7652..7699    +  terminator     T7 terminator: transcription terminator for bacteriophage T7 RNA polymerase
