[The description below was written by a language model from this plasmid's Addgene catalogue record and pLannotate feature annotations shown in this document.]
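Description:
pET28a-tdTomato-CNA35 is a bacterial expression plasmid of about 7.7 kb built on the Novagen pET28a backbone and intended for protein production in E. coli strains that supply T7 RNA polymerase, such as BL21(DE3). It replicates from a ColE1/pMB1-type origin accompanied by the bom region and the rop gene, carries an f1 phage origin, and is selected with kanamycin through the aph(3')-Ia aminoglycoside phosphotransferase gene. The catalogue lists it as high copy, although the presence of rop normally moderates copy number in pBR322-derived vectors. Short tetracycline-resistance fragments and a predicted E. coli ORF in the annotation appear to be backbone remnants rather than functional parts.

The expression cassette consists of a T7 promoter followed by a lac operator and the T7 gene 10 ribosome binding site, with a lacI gene on the plasmid providing repressor so that transcription is held off until induced with IPTG; a T7 terminator closes the unit. The open reading frame begins with the vector's N-terminal His tag (partly annotated as a composite-tag fragment) and thrombin cleavage site, then encodes tdTomato, the tandem-dimer orange-red fluorescent protein derived from Discosoma, fused upstream of CNA35, a fragment of the Staphylococcus aureus collagen-binding adhesin Cna. A second His-tag match lies downstream of the insert, but the record does not establish whether it is translated. The insert was cloned between NheI and XhoI sites. The purified fusion serves as a fluorescent collagen-binding probe, part of a colour palette of CNA35-based probes for collagen imaging.
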