Addgene plasmid #61606: pET28a-tdTomato-CNA35
Purpose: bacterial expression of N-terminal fusion protein of CNA35 with tdTomato
Depositing lab: Maarten Merkx. Depositing organization: Technische Universiteit Eindhoven. Publication: Colorful Protein-Based Fluorescent Probes for Collagen Imaging. Aper SJ, van Spreeuwel AC, van Turnhout MC, van der Linden AJ, Pieters PA, van der Zon NL, de la Rambelje SL, Bouten CV, Merkx M. PLoS One. 2014 Dec 9;9(12):e114983. doi: 10.1371/journal.pone.0114983. eCollection 2014. PONE-D-14-29186 PubMed 25490719.
Backbone
  Vector backbone: pET28a
  Backbone manufacturer: Novagen
  Vector type: Bacterial Expression
Growth in bacteria
  Bacterial resistance: Kanamycin, 50 μg/mL
  Growth temperature: 37°C
  Growth strain: BL21(DE3)
  Copy number: High Copy
Gene/Insert
  Gene/Insert name: tdTomato and CNA35
  Promoter: T7
  Tag / fusion protein: His tag
  Cloning method: Restriction Enzyme; 5′ cloning site Nhe1 (unknown if destroyed); 3′ cloning site Xho1 (unknown if destroyed)
  Sequencing primers: 5′ T7 promoter
Resource information
  A portion of this plasmid was derived from a plasmid made by: CNA35 was a kind gift from Dr Magnus Hook (Texas A&M)
Terms and licenses: Academic/Nonprofit Terms; Industry Terms: Not Available to Industry
How to cite: pET28a-tdTomato-CNA35 was a gift from Maarten Merkx (Addgene plasmid # 61606 ; http://n2t.net/addgene:61606 ; RRID:Addgene_61606)
