>Addgene plasmid #61606 | pET28a-tdTomato-CNA35 | addgene partial sequence | sequence record 104773 | tdTomato-Rev  5'-tctttgatgacggccatgt-3'
GGTGCCGGAGCTGCCGCTGCCGGTGCTGCCGGTGCCATGCCCCAGGAACAGGTGGTGGCGGCCCTCGGAG
CGCTCGTACTGTTCCACGATGGTGTAGTCCTCGTTGTGGGAGGTGATGTCCAGCTTGGTGTCCACGTAGT
AGTAGCCGGGCAGTTGCACGGGCTTCTTGGCCATGTAGATGGTCTTGAACTCCACCAGGTAGTGGCCGCC
GTCCTTCAGCTTCAGGGCCTGGTGGATCTCGCCCTTCAGCACGCCGTCGCGGGGGTACAGGCGCTCGGTG
GAGGCCTCCCAGCCCATGGTCTTCTTCTGCATTACGGGGCCGTCGGGGGGGAAGTTGGTGCCGCGCATCT
TCACCTTGTAGATCAGCGTGCCGTCCTGCAGGGAGGAGTCCTGGGTCACGGTCACCAGACCGCCGTCCTC
GAAGTTCATCACGCGCTCCCACTTGAAGCCCTCGGGGAAGGACAGCTTCTTGTAATCGGGGATGTCGGCG
GGGTGCTTCACGTACGCCTTGGAGCCGTACATGAACTGGGGGGACAGGATGTCCCAGGCGAAGGGCAGGG
GGCCGCCCTTGGTCACCTTCAGCTTGGCGGTCTGGGTGCCCTCGTA
