>Addgene plasmid #61606 | pET28a-tdTomato-CNA35 | addgene partial sequence | sequence record 104778 | tdTomato-Fwd 5'-ctgttcctgtacggcatgg-3'
GGATCCGCACGAGATATTTCATCAACGAATGTTACAGATTTAACTGTATCACCGTCTAAGATAGAAGATG
GTGGTAAAACGACAGTAAAAATGACGTTCGACGATAAAAATGGAAAAATACAAAATGGTGACATGATTAA
AGTGGCATGGCCGACAAGCGGTACAGTAAAGATAGAGGGTTATAGTAAAACAGTACCATTAACTGTTAAA
GGTGAACAGGTGGGTCAAGCAGTTATTACACCAGACGGTGCAACAATTACATTCAATGATAAAGTAGAAA
AATTAAGTGATGTTTCGGGATTTGCAGAATTTGAAGTACAAGGAAGAAATTTAACGCAAACAAATACTTC
AGATGACAAAGTAGCTACGATAACATCTGGGAATAAATCAACGAATGTTACGGTTCATAAAAGTGAAGCG
GGAACAAGTAGTGTTTTCTATTATAAAACGGGAGATATGCTACCAGAAGATACGACACATGTACGATGGT
TTTTAAATATTAACAATGAAAAAAGTTATGTATCGAAAGATATTACTATAAAGGATCAGATTCAAGGTGG
ACAGCAGTTAGATTTAAGCACATTAAACATTAATGTGACAGGTACACATAGCAATTATTATAGTGGACAA
AGTGCAATTACTGATTTTGAAAAAGCCTTTCCAGGTTCTAAAATAACTGTTGATAATACGAAGAACACAA
TTGATGTAACAATTCCACAAGGCTATGGGTCATATAATAGTTTTTCAATTAACTACAAAACCAAAATTAC
GAATGAACAGCAAAAAGAGTTTGTTAATAATTCACAAGCTTGGTATCAAGAGCATGGTAAGGAAGAAGTG
AACGGGAAATCATTTAATCATACTGTGCACAATATTAATGCTAATGCCGGTATTGAAGGTACTGTAAAAG
GTGAATTAAAAGTTTTAAAACAGGATAAAGATACCAAGGCTTCAGTCGACCTGTAAGGCATTGCTCGAGC
ACCACCACCACCACCACTGAGATCCGGCTGCTAACAAAGCCCGAAAGGAAGCTGAGTTGGCTGCTGCCAC
CGCTGAGCAATAACTAGCATAACCCCTTGGGGCCTCTAA
