>Addgene plasmid #61606 | pET28a-tdTomato-CNA35 | addgene partial sequence | sequence record 104779 | LacI-R 5'-GGCATACTCTGCGACATCGT-3'
CACCCTGAATTGACTCTCTTCCGGGCGCTATCATGCCATACCGCGAAAGGTTTTGCGCCATTCGATGGTG
TCCGGGATCTCGACGCTCTCCCTTATGCGACTCCTGCATTAGGAAGCAGCCCAGTAGTAGGTTGAGGCCG
TTGAGCACCGCCGCCGCAAGGAATGGTGCATGCAAGGAGATGGCGCCCAACAGTCCCCCGGCCACGGGGC
CTGCCACCATACCCACGCCGAAACAAGCGCTCATGAGCCCGAAGTGGCGAGCCCGATCTTCCCCATCGGT
GATGTCGGCGATATAGGCGCCAGCAACCGCACCTGTGGCGCCGGTGATGCCGGCCACGATGCGTCCGGCG
TAGAGGATCGAGATCTCGATCCCGCGAAATTAATACGACTCACTATAGGGGAATTGTGAGCGGATAACAA
TTCCCCTCTAGAAATAATTTTGTTTAACTTTAAGAAGGAGATATACCATGGGCAGCAGCCATCATCATCA
TCATCACAGCAGCGGCCTGGTGCCGCGCGGCAGCCATATGGCTAGCGAGGTCGATGGTATGGTGAGCAAG
GGCGAGGAGGTCATCAAAGAGTTCATGCGCTTCAAGGTGCGCATGGAGGGCTCCATGAACGGCCACGAGT
TCGAGATCGAGGGCGAGGGCGAGGGCCGCCCCTACGAGGGCACCCAGACCGCCAAGCTGAAGGTGACCAA
GGGCGGCCCCCTGCCCTTCGCCTGGGACATCCTGTCCCCCCAGTTCATGTACGGCTCCAAGGCGTACGTG
AAGCACCCCGCCGACATCCCCGATTACAAGAAGCTGTCCTTCCCCGAGGGCTTCAAGTGGGAGCGCGTGA
TGAACTTCGAGGACGGCGGTCTGGTGACCGTGACCCAGGACTCCTCCCTGCAGGACGGCACGCTGATCTA
CAAGGTGAAGATGCGCGGCACCAACTTCCCCCC
