>Addgene plasmid #61606 | pET28a-tdTomato-CNA35 | addgene partial sequence | sequence record 104780 | F1ori-R 5'-AGGGAAGAAAGCGAAAGGAG-3'
[70 nt withheld, positions 1-70]
CCCATTCGCCAATCCGGATATAGTTCCTCCTTTCAGCAAAAAACCCCTCAAGACCCGTTTAGAGGCCCCA
AGGGGTTATGCTAGTTATTGCTCAGCGGTGGCAGCAGCCAACTCAGCTTCCTTTCGGGCTTTGTTAGCAG
CCGGATCTCAGTGGTGGTGGTGGTGGTGCTCGAGCAATGCCTTACAGGTCGACTGAAGCCTTGGTATCTT
TATCCTGTTTTAAAACTTTTAATTCACCTTTTACAGTACCTTCAATACCGGCATTAGCATTAATATTGTG
CACAGTATGATTAAATGATTTCCCGTTCACTTCTTCCTTACCATGCTCTTGATACCAAGCTTGTGAATTA
TTAACAAACTCTTTTTGCTGTTCATTCGTAATTTTGGTTTTGTAGTTAATTGAAAAACTATTATATGACC
CATAGCCTTGTGGAATTGTTACATCAATTGTGTTCTTCGTATTATCAACAGTTATTTTAGAACCTGGAAA
GGCTTTTTCAAAATCAGTAATTGCACTTTGTCCACTATAATAATTGCTATGTGTACCTGTCACATTAATG
TTTAATGTGCTTAAATCTAACTGCTGTCCACCTTGAATCTGATCCTTTATAGTAATATCTTTCGATACAT
AACTTTTTTCATTGTTAATATTTAAAAACCATCGTACATGTGTCGTATCTTCTGGTAGCATATCTCCCGT
TTTATAATAGAAAACACTACTTGTTCCCGCTTCACTTTTATGAACCGTAACATTCGTTGATTTATTCCCA
GATGTTATCGTAGCTACTTTGTCATCTGAAGTATTTGTTTGCGTTAAATTTCTTCCTTGTACTTCAAATT
CTGCAAATCCCGAAACATCACTTAATTTTTCTACTTTATCATTGAATGTAATTGTTGCACCGTCTGGTGT
AATAACTGCTTGACCCACCTGTTCACCTTTAACAGTTAATGGTACTGTTTTACTATAACCCTCTATCTTT
ACTGTACCGCTTGTCGGCCATGCCACTTTAATCATGTCACCATTT
